>Addgene plasmid #169022 | pET15b p97-His D592Amb | addgene full sequence | sequence record 336162 | Addgene NGS Result
TTCTTGAAGACGAAAGGGCCTCGTGATACGCCTATTTTTATAGGTTAATGTCATGATAATAATGGTTTCT
TAGACGTCAGGTGGCACTTTTCGGGGAAATGTGCGCGGAACCCCTATTTGTTTATTTTTCTAAATACATT
CAAATATGTATCCGCTCATGAGACAATAACCCTGATAAATGCTTCAATAATATTGAAAAAGGAAGAGTAT
GAGTATTCAACATTTCCGTGTCGCCCTTATTCCCTTTTTTGCGGCATTTTGCCTTCCTGTTTTTGCTCAC
CCAGAAACGCTGGTGAAAGTAAAAGATGCTGAAGATCAGTTGGGTGCACGAGTGGGTTACATCGAACTGG
ATCTCAACAGCGGTAAGATCCTTGAGAGTTTTCGCCCCGAAGAACGTTTTCCAATGATGAGCACTTTTAA
AGTTCTGCTATGTGGCGCGGTATTATCCCGTGTTGACGCCGGGCAAGAGCAACTCGGTCGCCGCATACAC
TATTCTCAGAATGACTTGGTTGAGTACTCACCAGTCACAGAAAAGCATCTTACGGATGGCATGACAGTAA
GAGAATTATGCAGTGCTGCCATAACCATGAGTGATAACACTGCGGCCAACTTACTTCTGACAACGATCGG
TGGACCGAAGGAGCTAACCGCTTTTTTGCACAACATGGGGGATCATGTAACTCGCCTTGATCGTTGGGAA
CCGGAGCTGAATGAAGCCATACCAAACGACGAGCGTGACACCACGATGCCTGCAGCAATGGCAACAACGT
TGCGCAAACTATTAACTGGCGAACTACTTACTCTAGCTTCCCGGCAACAATTAATAGACTGGATGGAGGC
GGATAAAGTTGCAGGACCACTTCTGCGCTCGGCCCTTCCGGCTGGCTGGTTTATTGCTGATAAATCTGGA
GCCGGTGAGCGTGGGTCTCGCGGTATCATTGCAGCACTGGGGCCAGATGGTAAGCCCTCCCGTATCGTAG
TTATCTACACGACGGGGAGTCAGGCAACTATGGATGAACGAAATAGACAGATCGCTGAGATAGGTGCCTC
ACTGATTAAGCATTGGTAACTGTCAGACCAAGTTTACTCATATATACTTTAGATTGATTTAAAACTTCAT
TTTTAATTTAAAAGGATCCAGGTGAAGATCCTTTTTGATAATCTCATGACCAAAATCCCTTAACGTGAGT
TTTCGTTCCACTGAGCGTCAGACCCCGTAGAAAAGATCAAAGGATCTTCTTGAGATCCTTTTTTTCTGCG
CGTAATCTGCTGCTTGCAAACAAAAAAACCACCGCTACCAGCGGTGGTTTGTTTGCCGGATCAAGAGCTA
CCAACTCTTTTTCCGAAGGTAACTGGCTTCAGCAGAGCGCAGATACCAAATACTGTCCTTCTAGTGTAGC
CGTAGTTAGGCCACCACTTCAAGAACTCTGTAGCACCGCCTACATACCTCGCTCTGCTAATCCTGTTACC
AGTGGCTGCTGCCAGTGGCGATAAGTCGTGTCTTACCGGGTTGGACTCAAGACGATAGTTACCGGATAAG
GCGCAGCGGTCGGGCTGAACGGGGGGTTCGTGCACACAGCCCAGCTTGGAGCGAACGACCTACACCGAAC
TGAGATACCTACAGCGTGAGCTATGAGAAAGCGCCACGCTTCCCGAAGGGAGAAAGGCGGACAGGTATCC
GGTAAGCGGCAGGGTCGGAACAGGAGAGCGCACGAGGGAGCTTCCAGGGGGAAACGCCTGGTATCTTTAT
AGTCCTGTCGGGTTTCGCCACCTCTGACTTGAGCGTCGATTTTTGTGATGCTCGTCAGGGGGGCGGAGCC
TATGGAAAAACGCCAGCAACGCGGCCTTTTTACGGTTCCTGGCCTTTTGCTGGCCTTTTGCTCACATGTT
CTTTCCTGCGTTATCCCCTGATTCTGTGGATAACCGTATTACCGCCTTTGAGTGAGCTGATACCGCTCGC
CGCAGCCGAACGACCGAGCGCAGCGAGTCAGTGAGCGAGGAAGCGGAAGAGCGCCTGATGCGGTATTTTC
TCCTTACGCATCTGTGCGGTATTTCACACCGCAATGGTGCACTCTCAGTACAATCTGCTCTGATGCCGCA
TAGTTAAGCCAGTATACACTCCGCTATCGCTACGTGACTGGGTCATGGCTGCGCCCCGACACCCGCCAAC
ACCCGCTGACGCGCCCTGACGGGCTTGTCTGCTCCCGGCATCCGCTTACAGACAAGCTGTGACCGTCTCC
GGGAGCTGCATGTGTCAGAGGTTTTCACCGTCATCACCGAAACGCGCGAGGCAGCTGCGGTAAAGCTCAT
CAGCGTGGTCGTGAAGCGATTCACAGATGTCTGCCTGTTCATCCACGTCCAGCTCGTTGAGTTTCTCCAG
AAGCGTTAATGTCTGGCTTCTGATAAAGCGGGCCATGTTAAGGGCGGTTTTTTCCTATTTGGTCACTGAT
GCCTCCGTGTAAGGGGGATTTCTGTTCATGGGGGTAATGATACCGATGAAACGAGAGAGGATGCTCACGA
TACGGGTTACTGATGATGAACATGCCCGGTTACTGGAACGTTGTGAGGGTAAACAACTGGCGGTATGGAT
GCGGCGGGACCAGAGAAAAATCACTCAGGGTCAATGCCAGCGCTTCGTTAATACAGATGTAGGTGTTCCA
CAGGGTAGCCAGCAGCATCCTGCGATGCAGATCCGGAACATAATGGTGCAGGGCGCTGACTTCCGCGTTT
CCAGACTTTACGAAACACGGAAACCGAAGACCATTCATGTTGTTGCTCAGGTCGCAGACGTTTTGCAGCA
GCAGTCGCTTCACGTTCGCTCGCGTATCGGTGATTCATTCTGCTAACCAGTAAGGCAACCCCGCCAGCCT
AGCCGGGTCCTCAACGACAGGAGCACGATCATGCGCACCCGTGGCCAGGACCCAACGCTGCCCGAGATGC
GCCGCGTGCGGCTGCTGGAGATGGCGGACGCGATGGATATGTTCTGCCAAGGGTTGGTTTGCGCATTCAC
AGTTCTCCGCAAGAATTGATTGGCTCCAATTCTTGGAGTGGTGAATCCGTTAGCGAGGTGCCGCCGGCTT
CCATTCAGGTCGAGGTGGCCCGGCTCCATGCACCGCGACGCAACGCGGGGAGGCAGACAAGGTATAGGGC
GGCGCCTACAATCCATGCCAACCCGTTCCATGTGCTCGCCGAGGCGGCATAAATCGCCGTGACGATCAGC
GGTCCAATGATCGAAGTTAGGCTGGTAAGAGCCGCGAGCGATCCTTGAAGCTGTCCCTGATGGTCGTCAT
CTACCTGCCTGGACAGCATGGCCTGCAACGCGGGCATCCCGATGCCGCCGGAAGCGAGAAGAATCATAAT
GGGGAAGGCCATCCAGCCTCGCGTCGCGAACGCCAGCAAGACGTAGCCCAGCGCGTCGGCCGCCATGCCG
GCGATAATGGCCTGCTTCTCGCCGAAACGTTTGGTGGCGGGACCAGTGACGAAGGCTTGAGCGAGGGCGT
GCAAGATTCCGAATACCACAAGCGACAGGCCGATCATCGTCGCGCTCCAGCGAAAGCGGTCCTCGCCGAA
AATGACCCAGAGCGCTGCCGGCACCTGTCCTACGAGTTGCATGATAAAGAAGACAGTCATAAGTGCGGCG
ACGATAGTCATGCCCCGCGCCCACCGGAAGGAGCTGACTGGGTTGAAGGCTCTCAAGGGCATCGGTCGAG
ATCCCGGTGCCTAATGAGTGAGCTAACTTACATTAATTGCGTTGCGCTCACTGCCCGCTTTCCAGTCGGG
AAACTGTCGTGCCAGCTGCATTAATGAATCGGCCAACGCGCGGGGAGAGGCGGTATGCGTATTGGGCGCC
AGGGTGGTTTTTCTTTTCACCAGTGAGACGGGCAACAGCTGATTGCCCTTCACCGCCTGGCCCTGAGAGA
GTTGCAGCAAGCGGTCCACGCTGGTTTGCCCCAGCAGGCGAAAATCCTGTTTGATGGTGGTTAACGGCGG
GATATAACATGAGCTGTCTTCGGTATCGTCGTATCCCACTACCGAGATATCCGCACCAACGCGCAGCCCG
GACTCGGTAATGGCGCGCATTGCGCCCAGCGCCATCTGATCGTTGGCAACCAGCATCGCAGTGGGAACGA
TGCCCTCATTCAGCATTTGCATGGTTTGTTGAAAACCGGACATGGCACTCCAGTCGCCTTCCCGTTCCGC
TATCGGCTGAATTTGATTGCGAGTGAGATATTTATGCCAGCCAGCCAGACGCAGACGCGCCGAGACAGAA
CTTAATGGGCCCGCTAACAGCGCGATTTGCTGGTGACCCAATGCGACCAGATGCTCCACGCCCAGTCGCG
TACCGTCTTCATGGGAGAAAATAATACTGTTGATGGGTGTCTGGTCAGAGACATCAAGAAATAACGCCGG
AACATTAGTGCAGGCAGCTTCCACAGCAATGGCATCCTGGTCATCCAGCGGATAGTTAATGATCAGCCCA
CTGACGCGTTGCGCGAGAAGATTGTGCACCGCCGCTTTACAGGCTTCGACGCCGCTTCGTTCTACCATCG
ACACCACCACGCTGGCACCCAGTTGATCGGCGCGAGATTTAATCGCCGCGACAATTTGCGACGGCGCGTG
CAGGGCCAGACTGGAGGTGGCAACGCCAATCAGCAACGACTGTTTGCCCGCCAGTTGTTGTGCCACGCGG
TTGGGAATGTAATTCAGCTCCGCCATCGCCGCTTCCACTTTTTCCCGCGTTTTCGCAGAAACGTGGCTGG
CCTGGTTCACCACGCGGGAAACGGTCTGATAAGAGACACCGGCATACTCTGCGACATCGTATAACGTTAC
TGGTTTCACATTCACCACCCTGAATTGACTCTCTTCCGGGCGCTATCATGCCATACCGCGAAAGGTTTTG
CGCCATTCGATGGTGTCCGGGATCTCGACGCTCTCCCTTATGCGACTCCTGCATTAGGAAGCAGCCCAGT
AGTAGGTTGAGGCCGTTGAGCACCGCCGCCGCAAGGAATGGTGCATGCAAGGAGATGGCGCCCAACAGTC
CCCCGGCCACGGGGCCTGCCACCATACCCACGCCGAAACAAGCGCTCATGAGCCCGAAGTGGCGAGCCCG
ATCTTCCCCATCGGTGATGTCGGCGATATAGGCGCCAGCAACCGCACCTGTGGCGCCGGTGATGCCGGCC
ACGATGCGTCCGGCGTAGAGGATCGAGATCTCGATCCCGCGAAATTAATACGACTCACTATAGGGGAATT
GTGAGCGGATAACAATTCCCCTCTAGAAATAATTTTGTTTAACTTTAAGAAGGAGATATACCATATGGCT
TCTGGAGCCGATTCAAAAGGTGATGACCTATCAACAGCCATTCTCAAACAGAAGAACCGTCCCAATCGGT
TAATTGTTGATGAAGCCATCAATGAGGACAACAGTGTGGTGTCCTTGTCCCAGCCCAAGATGGATGAATT
GCAGTTGTTCCGAGGTGACACAGTGTTGCTGAAAGGAAAGAAGAGACGAGAAGCTGTTTGCATCGTCCTT
TCTGATGATACTTGTTCTGATGAGAAGATTCGGATGAATAGAGTTGTTCGGAATAACCTTCGTGTACGCC
TAGGGGATGTCATCAGCATCCAGCCATGCCCTGATGTGAAGTACGGCAAACGTATCCATGTGCTGCCCAT
TGATGACACAGTGGAAGGCATTACTGGTAATCTCTTCGAGGTATACCTTAAGCCGTACTTCCTGGAAGCG
TATCGACCCATCCGGAAAGGAGACATTTTTCTTGTCCGTGGTGGGATGCGTGCTGTGGAGTTCAAAGTGG
TGGAAACAGATCCTAGCCCTTATTGCATTGTTGCTCCAGACACAGTGATCCACTGCGAAGGGGAGCCTAT
CAAACGAGAGGATGAGGAAGAGTCCTTGAATGAAGTAGGGTATGATGACATTGGTGGCTGCAGGAAGCAG
CTAGCTCAGATAAAGGAGATGGTGGAACTGCCCCTGAGACATCCTGCCCTCTTTAAGGCAATTGGTGTGA
AGCCTCCTAGAGGAATCCTGCTTTACGGACCTCCTGGAACAGGAAAGACCCTGATTGCTCGAGCTGTAGC
AAATGAGACTGGAGCCTTCTTCTTCTTGATCAATGGTCCTGAGATCATGAGCAAATTGGCTGGTGAGTCT
GAGAGCAACCTTCGTAAAGCCTTTGAGGAGGCTGAGAAGAATGCTCCTGCCATCATCTTCATTGATGAGC
TAGATGCCATCGCTCCCAAAAGAGAGAAAACTCATGGCGAGGTGGAGCGGCGCATTGTATCACAGTTGTT
GACCCTCATGGATGGCCTAAAGCAGAGGGCACATGTGATTGTTATGGCAGCAACCAACAGACCCAACAGC
ATTGACCCAGCTCTACGGCGATTTGGTCGCTTTGACAGGGAGGTAGATATTGGAATTCCTGATGCTACAG
GACGCTTAGAGATTCTTCAGATCCATACCAAGAACATGAAGCTGGCAGATGATGTGGACCTGGAACAGGT
AGCCAATGAGACTCACGGGCATGTGGGTGCTGACTTAGCAGCCCTGTGCTCAGAGGCTGCTCTGCAAGCC
ATCCGCAAGAAGATGGATCTCATTGACCTAGAGGATGAGACCATTGATGCCGAGGTCATGAACTCTCTAG
CAGTTACTATGGATGACTTCCGGTGGGCCTTGAGCCAGAGTAACCCATCAGCACTGCGGGAAACCGTGGT
AGAGGTGCCACAGGTAACCTGGGAAGACATCGGGGGCCTAGAGGATGTCAAACGTGAGCTACAGGAGCTG
GTCCAGTATCCTGTGGAGCACCCAGACAAATTCCTGAAGTTTGGCATGACACCTTCCAAGGGAGTTCTGT
TCTATGGACCTCCTGGCTGTGGGAAAACTTTGTTGGCCAAAGCCATTGCTAATGAATGCCAGGCCAACTT
CATCTCCATCAAGGGTCCTGAGCTGCTCACCATGTGGTTTGGGGAGTCTGAGGCCAATGTCAGAGAAATC
TTTGACAAGGCCCGCCAAGCTGCCCCCTGTGTGCTATTCTTTGATGAGCTGGATTCGATTGCCAAGGCTC
GTGGAGGTAACATTGGATAGGGTGGTGGGGCTGCTGACCGAGTCATCAACCAGATCCTGACAGAAATGGA
TGGCATGTCCACTAAAAAAAATGTGTTCATCATTGGCGCTACCAACCGGCCTGACATCATTGATCCTGCC
ATCCTCAGACCTGGCCGTCTTGATCAGCTCATCTACATCCCACTTCCTGATGAGAAGTCCCGTGTTGCCA
TCCTCAAGGCTAACCTGCGCAAGTCCCCAGTTGCCAAGGATGTGGACTTGGAGTTCCTGGCTAAAATGAC
TAATGGCTTCTCTGGAGCTGACCTGACAGAGATTTGCCAGCGTGCTTGCAAGCTGGCCATCCGTGAATCC
ATCGAGAGTGAGATTAGGCGAGAACGAGAGAGGCAGACAAACCCATCAGCCATGGAGGTAGAAGAGGATG
ATCCAGTGCCTGAGATCCGTCGAGATCACTTTGAAGAAGCCATGCGCTTTGCGCGCCGTTCTGTCAGTGA
CAATGACATTCGGAAGTATGAGATGTTTGCCCAGACCCTTCAGCAGAGTCGGGGCTTTGGCAGCTTCAGA
TTCCCTTCAGGGAACCAGGGTGGAGCTGGCCCCAGTCAGGGCAGTGGAGGCGGCACAGGTGGCAGTGTAT
ACACAGAAGACAATGATGATGACCTGTATGGCGAATTCCACCATCACCATCACCATTAAGGATCCGGCTG
CTAACAAAGCCCGAAAGGAAGCTGAGTTGGCTGCTGCCACCGCTGAGCAATAACTAGCATAACCCCTTGG
GGCCTCTAAACGGGTCTTGAGGGGTTTTTTGCTGAAAGGAGGAACTATATCCGGATATCCCGCAAGAGGC
CCGGCAGTACCGGCATAACCAAGCCTATGCCTACAGCATCCAGGGTGACGGTGCCGAGGATGACGATGAG
CGCATTGTTAGATTTCATACACGGTGCCTGACTGCGTTAGCAATTTAACTGTGATAAACTACCGCATTAA
AGCTTATCGATGATAAGCTGTCAAACATGAGAA
Features (pLannotate 1.2.2; 20 found; start..end, strand, type, name):
    104..208     +  promoter       AmpR promoter: bla
    209..1066    +  CDS            bla: BLAT_ECOLX - Experimental evidence at protein level: Swiss-Prot protein existence level 1. TEM-type are the most prevalent beta-lactamases in enterobacteria; they hydrolyze the beta-lactam bond in susceptible beta-lactam antibiotics, thus conferring resistance to penicillins and cephalosporins. TEM-3 and TEM-4 are capable of hydrolyzing cefotaxime and ceftazidime. TEM-5 is capable of hydrolyzing ceftazidime. TEM-6 is capable of hydrolyzing ceftazidime and aztreonam. TEM-8/CAZ-2, TEM- 16/CAZ-7 and TEM-24/CAZ-6 are markedly active against ceftazidime. IRT- 4 shows resistance to beta-lactamase in
   1240..1828    +  rep_origin     ori: high-copy-number ColE1/pMB1/pBR322/pUC origin of replication
   2014..2153    -  misc_feature   bom: basis of mobility region from pBR322
   2255..2446    -  CDS            rop: Rop protein, which maintains plasmids at low copy number; rop
   2463..2843    +  CDS            YPB1_ECOLX: Protein predicted: Swiss-Prot protein existence level 4. From Escherichia coli.
   3085..3709    -  CDS            TcR (fragment): tetracycline efflux protein; tet; confers resistance to tetracycline
   3724..3745    -  protein_bind   CAP binding site: CAP binding activates transcription in the presence of cAMP. E. coli catabolite activator protein
   3758..4839    -  CDS            lacI: lac repressor; lacI; The lac repressor binds to the lac operator to inhibit transcription in E. coli. This inhibition can be relieved by adding lactose or isopropyl-β-D-thiogalactopyranoside (IPTG).
   4840..4917    -  promoter       lacI promoter: lacI
   4925..5204    -  CDS            TcR (fragment): tetracycline efflux protein; tet; confers resistance to tetracycline
   5226..5244    +  promoter       T7 promoter: promoter for bacteriophage T7 RNA polymerase
   5245..5269    +  protein_bind   lac operator: The lac repressor binds to the lac operator to inhibit transcription in E. coli. This inhibition can be relieved by adding lactose or isopropyl-β-D-thiogalactopyranoside (IPTG). lac repressor encoded by lacI
   5284..5306    +  RBS            RBS: efficient ribosome binding site from bacteriophage T7 gene 10 (Olins and Rangwala, 1989)
   5315..7732    +  CDS            VCP: TERA_HUMAN - Experimental evidence at protein level: Swiss-Prot protein existence level 1. Necessary for the fragmentation of Golgi stacks during mitosis and for their reassembly after mitosis. Involved in the formation of the transitional endoplasmic reticulum (tER). The transfer of membranes from the endoplasmic reticulum to the Golgi apparatus occurs via 50-70 nm transition vesicles which derive from part-rough, part-smooth transitional elements of the endoplasmic reticulum (tER). Vesicle budding from the tER is an ATP-dependent process. The ternary complex containing UFD1, VCP and NPLOC4 b
   7739..7756    +  CDS            6xHis: 6xHis affinity tag
   7767..7816    +  CDS            SET1 (fragment): solubility-enhancement tag derived from T7 phage gene 10B
   7824..7871    +  terminator     T7 terminator: transcription terminator for bacteriophage T7 RNA polymerase
   7894..7998    -  CDS            TcR (fragment): tetracycline efflux protein; tet; confers resistance to tetracycline
   8046..8074    -  promoter       tet promoter: E. coli promoter for tetracycline efflux protein gene
