[The description below was written by a language model from this plasmid's Addgene catalogue record and pLannotate feature annotations shown in this document.]
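Description:
pET15b p97-His D592Amb is a bacterial expression plasmid built on the Novagen pET15b backbone, about 8.1 kb in total, for producing human p97 (VCP, the AAA-ATPase also known as CDC48 or TERA) in E. coli. It replicates from a ColE1/pBR322-type origin and retains the pBR322-derived bom and rop regions. The catalogue entry lists it as high copy, although Rop normally restrains copy number. Selection is by ampicillin through the TEM beta-lactamase gene (bla) under its own promoter. The tetracycline-resistance fragments and tet promoter picked up in the annotation are non-functional remnants of the pBR322 lineage rather than usable markers.

The expression cassette follows the standard pET layout. A T7 promoter with an adjacent lac operator and the T7 gene 10 ribosome binding site drive the 2.4 kb VCP coding sequence, and a T7 terminator lies downstream. A plasmid-borne lacI gene supplies repressor, so expression requires a host providing T7 RNA polymerase and is induced with IPTG. The vector's usual N-terminal His tag has been removed, and a 6xHis tag is placed at the C terminus of p97 for affinity purification. The short "SET1" fragment annotated after the tag is probably just vector sequence upstream of the terminator.

The defining change is replacement of the Asp592 codon with an amber stop codon (TAG). When an orthogonal suppressor tRNA/aminoacyl-tRNA synthetase pair is provided separately, a noncanonical amino acid is incorporated at that position. Only full-length, suppressed protein carries the C-terminal tag. The record does not state which noncanonical amino acid is intended. The associated study concerns p97-mediated disassembly of a complex during PP1 holoenzyme formation.
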