Addgene plasmid #169022: pET15b p97-His D592Amb
Purpose: Expresses p97-His D592Amb (incorporates noncanonical amino acid at position 592 via amber suppression) in bacteria
Depositing lab: Hemmo Meyer. Depositing organization: Universitaet Duisburg-Essen. Publication: Ubiquitin-Independent Disassembly by a p97 AAA-ATPase Complex Drives PP1 Holoenzyme Formation. Weith M, Seiler J, van den Boom J, Kracht M, Hulsmann J, Primorac I, Del Pino Garcia J, Kaschani F, Kaiser M, Musacchio A, Bollen M, Meyer H. Mol Cell. 2018 Oct 11. pii: S1097-2765(18)30791-3. doi: 10.1016/j.molcel.2018.09.020. PubMed 30344098.
Backbone
  Vector backbone: pET15b
  Backbone manufacturer: Novagen
  Backbone size w/o insert (bp): 5645
  Total vector size (bp): 8087
  Modifications to backbone: N-terminal His-tag removed, C-terminal His-tag added
  Vector type: Bacterial Expression
Growth in bacteria
  Bacterial resistance: Ampicillin, 100 μg/mL
  Growth temperature: 37°C
  Growth strain: DH5alpha
  Copy number: High Copy
Gene/Insert
  Gene/Insert name: p97 (alt name: vcp)
  Species: H. sapiens (human)
  Insert size (bp): 2418
  Mutation: D592TAG
  GenBank ID: NP_009057.1
  Promoter: T7
  Tag / fusion protein: His (C terminal on insert)
  Entrez Gene: VCP (a.k.a. CDC48, FTDALS6, TERA, p97)
  Cloning method: Unknown
  Sequencing primers: 5′ TAA TAC GAC TCA CTA TAG GG; 3′ CTA GTT ATT GCT CAG CGG T
Terms and licenses: Academic/Nonprofit Terms; Industry Terms: Not Available to Industry
How to cite: pET15b p97-His D592Amb was a gift from Hemmo Meyer (Addgene plasmid # 169022 ; http://n2t.net/addgene:169022 ; RRID:Addgene_169022)
